>Addgene plasmid #53000 | pHL 1039 | addgene partial sequence | sequence record 83870 | GFP-R 5'-CCATCTAATTCAACAAGAATTGGGACAAC-3'
TTTACGCATGCTATCATGAACTTTCAGCGTATTCTGACTCATAAGGTGGCTCCTACCCGTGATCCCTTGA
CGGAACATTCAAGCAAAAGCCTGGTTCCGCCGATTTATCGCTGCGGCAAATAACGCAGCGGGTTTACGGA
TTTCCCCTTGTAACGAATTTCAAAATGCAAGCGTGTTGAACTGGTTCCGGTGTCGACAGTATCTTGTTAT
CCGCTCACAATGTCAATGTTATCCGCTCACATTTATGACGTCAGGTGGCACTTTTCGGGGAAATGTGCGC
GGAACCCCTATTTGTTTATTTTTCTAAATACATTCAAATATGTATCCGCTCATGAGACAATAACCCTGAT
AAATGCTTCAATAATATTGAAAAAGGAAGAGTATGAGTATTCAACATTTCCGTGTCGCCCTTATTCCCTT
TTTTGCGGCATTTTGCCTTCCTGTTTTTGCTCACCCAGAAACGCTGGTGAAAGTAAAAGATGCTGAAGAT
CAGTTGGGTGCACGAGTGGGTTACATCGAACTGGATCTCAACAGCGGTAAGATCCTTGAGAGTTTTCGCC
CCGAAGAACGTTTTCCAATGATGAGCACTTTTAAAGTTCTGCTATGTGGCGCGGTATTATCCCGTATTGA
CGCCGGGCAAGAGCAACTCGGTCGCCGCATACACTATTCTCAGAATGACTTGGTTGAGTACTCACCAGTC
ACAGAAAAGCATCTTACGGATGGCATGACAGTAAGAGAATTATGCAGTGCTGCCATAACCATGAGTGATA
ACACTGCGGCCAACTTACTTCTGACAACGATCGGAGGACCGAAGGAGCTAACCGCTTT
