>Addgene plasmid #53000 | pHL 1039 | addgene partial sequence | sequence record 84111 | GFP-F 5'-GGTCCTTCTTGAGTTTGTAAC-3'
AATAAAAGCTAGCTTGGCTGTTTTGGCGGATGAGAGAAGATTTTCAGCCTGATACAGATTAAATCAGAAC
GCAGAAGCGGTCTGATAAAACAGAATTTGCCTGGCGGCAGTAGCGCGGTGGTCCCACCTGACCCCATGCC
GAACTCAGAAGTGAAACGCCGTAGCGCCGATGGTAGTGTGGGGTCTCCCCATGCGAGAGTAGGGAACTGC
CAGGCATCAAATAAAACGAAAGGCTCAGTCGAAAGACTGGGCCTTTCGTTTTATCTGTTGTTTGTCGGTG
AACGCTCTCCTGAGTAGGACAAATCCGCCGGGAGCGGATTTGAACGTTGCGAAGCAACGGCCCGGAGGGT
GGCGGGCAGGACGCCCGCCATAAACTGCCAGGCATCAAATTAAGCAGAAGGCCATCCTGACGGATGGCCT
TTTTGCGTTTCTACAAACTCTTTTGTTTATTTTTCTAAATACATTCAAATAT
