[The description below was written by a language model from this plasmid's Addgene catalogue record.]
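Description:
pHL 1039 is a bacterial expression and synthetic-biology plasmid built to study small RNA regulation in E. coli. The backbone is recorded only as an unspecified in-house vector. It is a high-copy plasmid selected with ampicillin, but the origin of replication is not stated and no feature table is available to confirm individual elements.

The plasmid carries three separate expression units that together form a regulator, competitor and target system. The E. coli small RNA DsrA is placed under pLtetO-1, a Tet repressor-controlled promoter, so its level can be tuned with a tetracycline-type inducer in hosts that supply TetR. A second E. coli small RNA, OxyS, is transcribed from a promoter designated pCon, presumably constitutive, and is annotated as the competitor. The target is a fragment of rpoS spanning −150 to +30 bp relative to the start codon, that is, part of the 5′ leader plus the first codons, fused at its C-terminal end to gfp and driven by the Lac repressor-controlled promoter pLlacO-1.

DsrA is known to activate rpoS translation by base-pairing with the leader in an Hfq-dependent manner, so GFP fluorescence from the rpoS::gfp fusion reports on DsrA signalling. OxyS also binds Hfq. Expressing it alongside DsrA therefore allows the effect of competition for this chaperone on target regulation to be measured, consistent with the associated study on disruption of small RNA signalling through competition for Hfq. The independent promoters let regulator and target levels be varied separately against a fixed background of competitor expression.
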