Addgene plasmid #53000: pHL 1039
Purpose: pLtetO-1:DsrA, pCon:OxyS, pLlacO-1:rpoS::gfp
Depositing lab: Han Lim. Depositing organization: University of California, Berkeley. Publication: Disruption of small RNA signaling caused by competition for Hfq. Hussein R, Lim HN. Proc Natl Acad Sci U S A. 2011 Jan 18;108(3):1110-5. doi: 10.1073/pnas.1010082108. Epub 2010 Dec 28. PubMed 21189298.
Backbone
  Vector backbone: unknown
  Backbone manufacturer: Lim lab
  Vector type: Bacterial Expression, Synthetic Biology
Growth in bacteria
  Bacterial resistance: Ampicillin, 100 μg/mL
  Growth temperature: 37°C
  Growth strain: DH5alpha
  Copy number: High Copy
Gene/Insert 1
  Gene/Insert name: DsrA sRNA
  Species: E.coli
  Promoter: pLtetO-1
  Cloning method: Unknown
  Sequencing primers: 5′ unknown; 3′ AspTerm ACTGCTCACAAGAAAAAAGGCACG
Gene/Insert 2
  Gene/Insert name: OxyS sRNA (competitor)
  Species: E. coli
  Promoter: pCon
  Cloning method: Unknown
  Sequencing primers: 5′ unknown
Gene/Insert 3
  Gene/Insert name: rpoS (alt name: target mRNA)
  Species: E. coli
  Mutation: contains −150 to +30 bp relative to start codon
  Promoter: pLlacO-1
  Tag / fusion protein: gfp (C terminal on insert)
  Cloning method: Unknown
  Sequencing primers: 5′ unknown; 3′ GFP-R
Terms and licenses: Academic/Nonprofit Terms; Industry Terms: Not Available to Industry
How to cite: pHL 1039 was a gift from Han Lim (Addgene plasmid # 53000 ; http://n2t.net/addgene:53000 ; RRID:Addgene_53000)
